>Addgene plasmid #96868 | pWT057e | addgene full sequence | sequence record 189246 | Addgene NGS Result
GACGTCGCTAGCTGTACAAAAAAGCAGGCTTTAAAGGAACCAATTCAGTCGACTGGATCCGGTACCAAGG
TCGGGCAGGAAGAGGGCCTATTTCCCATGATTCCTTCATATTTGCATATACGATACAAGGCTGTTAGAGA
GATAATTAGAATTAATTTGACTGTAAACACAAAGATATTAGTACAAAATACGTGACGTAGAAAGTAATAA
TTTCTTGGGTAGTTTGCAGTTTTAAAATTATGTTTTAAAATGGACTATCATATGCTTACCGTAACTTGAA
AGTATTTCGATTTCTTGGCTTTATATATCTTGTGGAAAGGACGAAACACCCGTGCTCAGTCTGGGCCGGT
ACATCCAGCTGATGAGTCCCAAATAGGACGAAACGCGCTTCGGTGCGTCCTGGATTCCACGGCCCAGACT
GAGCACGTGAGTTTTAGAGCTAGAAATAGCAAGTTAAAATAAGGCTAGTCCGTTATCAACTTGAAAAAGT
GGCACCGAGTCGGTGCTTTTTTTAAGCTTGGGCCGCTCGAGGTACCTCTCTACATATGACATGGGAGTTT
GTTTTGGCACCAAAATCAACGGGACTTTCCAAAATGTCGTAACAACTCCGCCCCATTGACGCAAATGGGC
GGTAGGCGTGTACGGTGGGAGGTCTATATAAGCAGAGCTGGTTTAGTGAACCGTCAGATCCGCTAGCGCT
ACCGGACTCAGATCTCGAGCTCAAGCTTCGAATTCTGCAGTCGACGGTACCGCGGGCCCGGGATCCACCG
GTCGCCACCATGGCGCGTAAGGTCGATCTCACCTCCTGCGATCGCGAGCCGATCCACATCCCCGGCAGCA
TTCAGCCGTGCGGCTGCCTGCTAGCCTGCGACGCGCAGGCGGTGCGGATCACGCGCATTACGGAAAATGC
CGGCGCGTTCTTTGGACGCGAAACTCCGCGGGTCGGTGAGCTACTCGCCGATTACTTCGGCGAGACCGAA
GCCCATGCGCTGCGCAACGCACTGGCGCAGTCCTCCGATCCAAAGCGACCGGCGCTGATCTTCGGTTGGC
GCGACGGCCTGACCGGCCGCACCTTCGACATCTCACTGCATCGCCATGACGGTACATCGATCATCGAGTT
CGAGCCTGCGGCGGCCGAACAGGCCGACAATCCGCTGCGGCTGACGCGGCAGATCATCGCGCGCACCAAA
GAACTGAAGTCGCTCGAAGAGATGGCCGCACGGGTGCCGCGCTATCTGCAGGCGATGCTCGGCTATCACC
GCGTGATGTTGTACCGCTTCGCGGACGACGGCTCCGGGATGGTGATCGGCGAGGCGAAGCGCAGCGACCT
CGAGAGCTTTCTCGGTCAGCACTTTCCGGCGTCGCTGGTCCCGCAGCAGGCGCGGCTACTGTACTTGAAG
AACGCGATCCGCGTGGTCTCGGATTCGCGCGGCATCAGCAGCCGGATCGTGCCCGAGCACGACGCCTCCG
GCGCCGCGCTCGATCTGTCGTTCGCGCACCTGCGCAGCATCTCGCCCTGCCATCTCGAATTTCTGCGGAA
CATGGGCGTCAGCGCCTCGATGTCGCTGTCGATCATCATTGACGGCACGCTATGGGGATTGATCATCTGT
CATCATTACGAGCCGCGTGCCGTGCCGATGGCGCAGCGCGTCGCGGCCGAAATGTTCGCCGACTTCTTAT
CGCTGCACTTCACCGCCGCCCACCACCAACGCTAAGCGGCCGCGACTCTAGATCATAATCAGCCATACCA
CATTTGTAGAGGTTTTACTTGCTTTAAAAAACCTCCCACACCTCCCCCTGAACCTGAAACATAAAATGAA
TGCAATTGTTGTTGTTAACTTKTTTATTGCAGCTTATAATGGTTACAAATAAAGCAATAGCATCACAAAT
TTCACAAATAAAGCATTTTTTTCACTGCATTCTAGTTGTGGTTTGTCCAAACTCATCAATGTATCTTAAG
GCGTAAATTGTAAGCGTTAATATTTTGTTAAAATTCGCGTTAAATTTTTATGTGAGCAAAAGGCCAGCAA
AAGGCCAGGAACCGTAAAAAGGCCGCGTTGCTGGCGTTTTTCCATAGGCTCCGCCCCCCTGACGAGCATC
ACAAAAATCGACGCTCAAGTCAGAGGTGGCGAAACCCGACAGGACTATAAAGATACCAGGCGTTTCCCCC
TGGAAGCTCCCTCGTGCGCTCTCCTGTTCCGACCCTGCCGCTTACCGGATACCTGTCCGCCTTTCTCCCT
TCGGGAAGCGTGGCGCTTTCTCATAGCTCACGCTGTAGGTATCTCAGTTCGGTGTAGGTCGTTCGCTCCA
AGCTGGGCTGTGTGCACGAACCCCCCGTTCAGCCCGACCGCTGCGCCTTATCCGGTAACTATCGTCTTGA
GTCCAACCCGGTAAGACACGACTTATCGCCACTGGCAGCAGCCACTGGTAACAGGATTAGCAGAGCGAGG
TATGTAGGCGGTGCTACAGAGTTCTTGAAGTGGTGGCCTAACTACGGCTACACTAGAAGAACAGTATTTG
GTATCTGCGCTCTGCTGAAGCCAGTTACCTTCGGAAAAAGAGTTGGTAGCTCTTGATCCGGCAAACAAAC
CACCGCTGGTAGCGGTGGTTTTTTTGTTTGCAAGCAGCAGATTACGCGCAGAAAAAAAGGATCTCAAGAA
GATCCTTTGATCTTTTCTACGGGGTCTGACGCTCAGTGGAACGAAAACTCACGTTAAGGGATTTTGGTCA
TGAGATTATCAAAAAGGATCTTCACCTAGATCCTTTTAAATTAAAAATGAAGTTTTAAATCAATCTAAAG
TATATATGAGTAAACTTGGTCTGACAGTTACCAATGCTTAATCAGTGAGGCACCTATCTCAGCGATCTGT
CTATTTCGTTCATCCATAGTTGCCTGACTCCCCGTCGTGTAGATAACTACGATACGGGAGGGCTTACCAT
CTGGCCCCAGTGCTGCAATGATACCGCGAGACCCACGCTCACCGGCTCCAGATTTATCAGCAATAAACCA
GCCAGCCGGAAGGGCCGAGCGCAGAAGTGGTCCTGCAACTTTATCCGCCTCCATCCAGTCTATTAATTGT
TGCCGGGAAGCTAGAGTAAGTAGTTCGCCAGTTAATAGTTTGCGCAACGTTGTTGCCATTGCTACAGGCA
TCGTGGTGTCACGCTCGTCGTTTGGTATGGCTTCATTCAGCTCCGGTTCCCAACGATCAAGGCGAGTTAC
ATGATCCCCCATGTTGTGCAAAAAAGCGGTTAGCTCCTTCGGTCCTCCGATCGTTGTCAGAAGTAAGTTG
GCCGCAGTGTTATCACTCATGGTTATGGCAGCACTGCATAATTCTCTTACTGTCATGCCATCCGTAAGAT
GCTTTTCTGTGACTGGTGAGTACTCAACCAAGTCATTCTGAGAATAGTGTATGCGGCGACCGAGTTGCTC
TTGCCCGGCGTCAATACGGGATAATACCGCGCCACATAGCAGAACTTTAAAAGTGCTCATCATTGGAAAA
CGTTCTTCGGGGCGAAAACTCTCAAGGATCTTACCGCTGTTGAGATCCAGTTCGATGTAACCCACTCGTG
CACCCAACTGATCTTCAGCATCTTTTACTTTCACCAGCGTTTCTGGGTGAGCAAAAACAGGAAGGCAAAA
TGCCGCAAAAAAGGGAATAAGGGCGACACGGAAATGTTGAATACTCATACTCTTCCTTTTTCAATATTAT
TGAAGCATTTATCAGGGTTATTGTCTCATGAGCGGATACATATTTGAATGTATTTAGAAAAATAAACAAA
TAGGGGTTCCGCGCACATTTCCCCGAAAAGTGCCACCT
Features (pLannotate 1.2.2; 13 found; start..end, strand, type, name):
     13..30      +  protein_bind   attB1 (fragment): mutant version of attB; recombination site for the Gateway® BP reaction BP Clonase™
     82..322     +  promoter       U6 promoter: RNA polymerase III promoter for human U6 snRNA
    340..422     +  ncRNA          Hammerhead HH9: Accession: RF02275 - Hammerhead ribozyme HH9
    431..506     +  misc_RNA       gRNA scaffold: guide RNA scaffold for the Streptococcus pyogenes CRISPR/Cas9 system
    618..669     +  promoter       CMVd2 promoter: truncated human cytomegalovirus (CMV) immediate early promoter that yields moderately reduced expression relative to the full-length promoter
    692..772     +  misc_feature   MCS: multiple cloning site
    780..1715    +  CDS            iRFP670: near-infrared fluorescent protein with an emission peak at 670 nm, engineered from a bacterial phytochrome (Shcherbakova and Verkhusha, 2013) derived from Rhodopseudomonas palustris RpBphP6
   1731..1814    +  CDS            large T antigen (fragment): large T antigen from SV40 (simian virus 40)
   1837..1958    +  polyA_signal   SV40 poly(A) signal: SV40 polyadenylation signal
   1965..2009    -  rep_origin     M13 ori (fragment): M13 bacteriophage origin of replication; arrow indicates direction of (+) strand synthesis
   2069..2657    -  rep_origin     ori: high-copy-number ColE1/pMB1/pBR322/pUC origin of replication
   2828..3688    -  CDS            AmpR: β-lactamase; bla; confers resistance to ampicillin, carbenicillin, and related antibiotics
   3689..3793    -  promoter       AmpR promoter: bla
