[The description below was written by a language model from this plasmid's Addgene catalogue record and pLannotate feature annotations shown in this document.]
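Description:
pWT057e is a 3.8 kb mammalian expression plasmid built on the pFYF1320 backbone that delivers a ribozyme-embedded guide RNA for the Streptococcus pyogenes CRISPR/Cas9 system. It is propagated in E. coli through a high-copy ColE1/pUC-type origin and selected with ampicillin via the β-lactamase gene and its native promoter. Small remnants of an attB1 Gateway site and an M13 origin are also annotated, but these are fragments and unlikely to be functional.

The payload, HHR-bsgRNA-HEK3, is transcribed from the human U6 RNA polymerase III promoter. It consists of a hammerhead ribozyme placed upstream of a spacer directed at the human HEK3 locus, followed by the standard gRNA scaffold. The record does not spell out the "bsgRNA" abbreviation. Judging from the associated work on aptazyme-embedded guide RNAs, it denotes a blocked sgRNA, in which a 5' extension pairs with the spacer and keeps the guide inactive. Self-cleavage by the ribozyme would release that blocking segment and restore guide function. With an unregulated hammerhead rather than a ligand-responsive aptazyme, this construct probably serves as a constitutively cleaving reference, although the catalogue entry does not say this.

Downstream lies a second cassette. A truncated CMV promoter (CMVd2) and a multiple cloning site precede the near-infrared fluorescent protein iRFP670, which is followed by a short SV40 large T antigen fragment (possibly a nuclear localization signal, though not annotated as such) and the SV40 polyadenylation signal. This reporter presumably marks transfected cells. No Cas9 is encoded, so the nuclease or a Cas9-derived effector must be supplied separately for genome editing or transcriptional activation experiments in human cells.
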