Addgene plasmid #96868: pWT057e
Purpose: HHR-bsgRNA-HEK3
Depositing lab: David Liu. Depositing organization: Harvard University. Publication: Aptazyme-embedded guide RNAs enable ligand-responsive genome editing and transcriptional activation. Tang W, Hu JH, Liu DR. Nat Commun. 2017 Jun 28;8:15939. doi: 10.1038/ncomms15939. PubMed 28656978.
Backbone
  Vector backbone: pFYF1320
  Vector type: Mammalian Expression
Growth in bacteria
  Bacterial resistance: Ampicillin, 100 μg/mL
  Growth temperature: 37°C
  Growth strain: DH5alpha
  Copy number: High Copy
Gene/Insert
  Gene/Insert name: HHR-bsgRNA-HEK3
  gRNA/shRNA sequence: CGTGCTCAGTCTGGGCCGGTACATCCAGCTGATGAGTCCCAAATAGGACGAAACGCGCTTCGGTGCGTCCTGGATTCCACGGCCCAGACTGAGCACGTGAGTTTTAGAGCTAGAAATAGCAAGTTAAAATAAGGCTAGTCCGTTATCAACTTGAAAAAGTGGCACCGAGTCGGTGCTTTTTTT
  Species: H. sapiens (human)
  Cloning method: Unknown
Terms and licenses: Academic/Nonprofit Terms; Industry Terms: Not Available to Industry
How to cite: pWT057e was a gift from David Liu (Addgene plasmid # 96868 ; http://n2t.net/addgene:96868 ; RRID:Addgene_96868)
